Addgene plasmid #161500: THI ONLY pALD4 T3
Purpose: Non activation control for CRISPR/RNA scaffold based transcription regulation in Pichia pastoris BB3rN_pTEF2_dCAS9(3xFLAG_SV40NLS)_pPOR1_MS2bind_only_SV40NLS_pALD4_THI11_T3_gRNA_MS2
Depositing lab: Brigitte Gasser & Diethard Mattanovich. Depositing organization: Austrian Centre of Industrial Biotechnology. Publication: Fine-Tuning of Transcription in Pichia pastoris Using dCas9 and RNA Scaffolds. Baumschabl M, Prielhofer R, Mattanovich D, Steiger MG. ACS Synth Biol. 2020 Dec 18;9(12):3202-3209. doi: 10.1021/acssynbio.0c00214. Epub 2020 Nov 12. PubMed 33180466.
Backbone
  Vector backbone: Addgene#98552 BB3rN_AD
  Backbone size w/o insert (bp): 3000
  Total vector size (bp): 11049
  Vector type: Yeast Expression
Growth in bacteria
  Bacterial resistance: Nourseothricin (clonNat), 50 μg/mL
  Growth temperature: 37°C
  Growth strain: DH5alpha
  Copy number: High Copy
Gene/Insert 1
  Gene/Insert name: dCAS9
  Promoter: pTEF2
  Cloning method: Unknown
  Sequencing primers: 5′ gaggtatgtaggcggtgcta; 3′ GTACTGTGTCGTGAAGGC
Gene/Insert 2
  Gene/Insert name: MS2 (non activation control NAC)
  Promoter: pPOR1
  Cloning method: Unknown
  Sequencing primers: 5′ GCCTTCACGACACAGTAC; 3′ GACAGTGGAGGAAAATAATGTGC
Gene/Insert 3
  Gene/Insert name: gRNA (Targeting T3 in the THI11 promoter)
  Promoter: pALD4
  Cloning method: Unknown
  Sequencing primers: 5′ GCACATTATTTTCCTCCACTGTC; 3′ ttatatttctctacaggggc
Terms and licenses: Academic/Nonprofit Terms; Industry Terms: Not Available to Industry
How to cite: THI ONLY pALD4 T3 was a gift from Brigitte Gasser & Diethard Mattanovich (Addgene plasmid # 161500 ; http://n2t.net/addgene:161500 ; RRID:Addgene_161500)
