[The description below was written by a language model from this plasmid's Addgene catalogue record and pLannotate feature annotations shown in this document.]
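Description:
THI ONLY pALD4 T3 is an 11,049 bp yeast expression plasmid for Pichia pastoris, assembled on the BB3rN_AD backbone. It replicates in E. coli at high copy from a ColE1/pUC-type origin. Selection relies on a nourseothricin acetyltransferase gene flanked by the Ashbya gossypii TEF promoter and terminator, and nourseothricin is also the recorded bacterial selection. No yeast replication origin is annotated, and the record does not state how the plasmid is maintained or integrated in Pichia.

The payload consists of three transcription units that together form a CRISPR/RNA-scaffold system for regulating transcription. The first uses the pTEF2 promoter to express dCas9, the nuclease-inactive form of Streptococcus pyogenes Cas9, carrying an N-terminal 3xFLAG tag and, according to the construct name, an SV40 nuclear localisation signal. The automated annotation labels this ORF simply as Cas9. The second uses pPOR1 to express the bacteriophage MS2 coat protein with an SV40 NLS but no fused effector domain ("MS2bind only"). The third uses the Pol II promoter pALD4 to transcribe a guide RNA against target site T3 in the THI11 promoter. The guide is preceded by a hammerhead ribozyme fragment, which typically serves to release a defined guide from a Pol II transcript. Its scaffold is extended with an MS2 stem loop that recruits the coat protein. Short annotated matches to S. cerevisiae MEP1 and the ADH1 promoter are probably homology hits within regulatory regions rather than intended parts.

Because the recruited MS2 protein lacks an activation domain, the plasmid serves as the non-activation control. It shows the effect of dCas9 and scaffold binding at THI11 alone, for comparison with the activator-bearing versions of the system.
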