Features (pLannotate 1.2.2; 12 found; start..end, strand, type, name):
     62..650     -  rep_origin     ori: high-copy-number ColE1/pMB1/pBR322/pUC origin of replication
   1303..1368    +  CDS            3xFLAG: three tandem FLAG® epitope tags, followed by an enterokinase cleavage site
   1372..5475    +  CDS            Cas9: Cas9 (Csn1) endonuclease from the Streptococcus pyogenes Type II CRISPR/Cas system generates RNA-guided double strand breaks in DNA
   5997..6284    +  CDS            MEP1 (fragment): MEP1_YEAST - Also known as AMT1. Experimental evidence at protein level: Swiss-Prot protein existence level 1. Transporter for ammonium (both charged and uncharged NH3 and NH4) to use as a nitrogen source. Can also transport methylamine. The affinity of MEP1 is about twenty times lower than that of MEP2. MEP3 has the lowest affinity. From Saccharomyces cerevisiae (strain ATCC 204508 / S288c) (Baker's yeast).
   6726..7115    +  CDS            CAPSD_BPMS2: Experimental evidence at protein level: Swiss-Prot protein existence level 1. Acts as a translational repressor of viral replicase synthesis late in infection. This latter function is the result of capsid protein interaction with an RNA hairpin which contains the replicase ribosome-binding site. From Escherichia phage MS2 (Bacteriophage MS2).
   7310..7327    -  promoter       ADH1 promoter (fragment): S. cerevisiae ADH1; promoter for alcohol dehydrogenase 1
   8175..8198    +  misc_RNA       sTRSV HHRz (fragment): hammerhead ribozyme from the tobacco ringspot virus satellite RNA (Khvorova et al., 2003)
   8232..8307    +  misc_RNA       gRNA scaffold: guide RNA scaffold for the Streptococcus pyogenes CRISPR/Cas9 system
   8312..8330    +  misc_RNA       MS2 stem loop: stem loop that binds the bacteriophage MS2 coat protein
   8917..9260    +  promoter       TEF promoter: Ashbya gossypii TEF promoter
   9267..9831    +  CDS            NrsR (fragment): nourseothricin acetyltransferase; Streptomyces noursei nat1; confers resistance to nourseothricin
   9839..10036   +  terminator     TEF terminator: Ashbya gossypii TEF terminator
>Addgene plasmid #161500 | THI ONLY pALD4 T3 | addgene full sequence | sequence record 326276 | Addgene NGS Result
CGCTGTGAGCAAAAGGCCAGCAAAAGGCCAGGAACCGTAAAAAGGCCGCGTTGCTGGCGTTTTTCCATAG
GCTCCGCCCCCCTGACGAGCATCACAAAAATCGACGCTCAAGTCAGAGGTGGCGAAACCCGACAGGACTA
TAAAGATACCAGGCGTTTCCCCCTGGAAGCTCCCTCGTGCGCTCTCCTGTTCCGACCCTGCCGCTTACCG
GATACCTGTCCGCCTTTCTCCCTTCGGGAAGCGTGGCGCTTTCTCATAGCTCACGCTGTAGGTATCTCAG
TTCGGTGTAGGTCGTTCGCTCCAAGCTGGGCTGTGTGCACGAACCCCCCGTTCAGCCCGACCGCTGCGCC
TTATCCGGTAACTATCGTCTTGAGTCCAACCCGGTAAGACACGACTTATCGCCACTGGCAGCAGCCACTG
GTAACAGGATTAGCAGAGCGAGGTATGTAGGCGGTGCTACAGAGTTCTTGAAGTGGTGGCCTAACTACGG
CTACACTAGAAGAACAGTATTTGGTATCTGCGCTCTGCTGAAGCCAGTTACCTTCGGAAAAAGAGTTGGT
AGCTCTTGATCCGGCAAACAAACCACCGCTGGTAGCGGTGGTTTTTTTGTTTGCAAGCAGCAGATTACGC
GCAGAAAAAAAGGATCTCAAGAAGATCCTTTGATCTTTTCTACGGGGTGGAGCGCAAAAAACCCCGCCCC
TGACAGGGCGGGGTTTTTTCGCGATCGGAGCGGTACTACCATTGACACTACACATCCTTAATTCCAATCC
TGTCTGGCCTCCTTCACCTTTTAACCATCTTGCCCATTCCAACTCGTGTCAGATTGCGTATCAAGTGAAA
AAAAAAAAATTTTAAATCTTTAACCCAATCAGGTAATAACTGTCGCCTCTTTTATCTGCCGCACTGCATG
AGGTGTCCCCTTAGTGGGAAAGAGTACTGAGCCAACCCTGGAGGACAGCAAGGGAAAAATACCTACAACT
TGCTTCATAATGGTCGTAAAAACAATCCTTGTCGGATATAAGTGTTGTAGACTGTCCCTTATCCTCTGCG
ATGTTCTTCCTCTCAAAGTTTGCGATTTCTCTCTATCAGAATTGCCATCAAGAGACTCAGGACTAATTTC
GCAGTCCCACACGCACTCGTACATGATTGGCTGAAATTTCCCTAAAGAATTTCTTTTTCACGAAAATTTT
TTTTTTACACAAGATTTTCAGCAGATATAAAATGGAGAGCAGGACCTCCGCTGTGACTCTTCTTTTTTTT
CTTTTATTCTCACTACATACATTTTAGTTATTCGCCAACATGGACTACAAAGACCATGACGGTGATTATA
AAGATCATGACATCGATTACAAGGATGACGATGACAAGCTCATGGACAAGAAGTACTCCATTGGGCTCGC
TATCGGCACAAACAGCGTCGGCTGGGCCGTCATTACGGACGAGTACAAGGTGCCGAGCAAAAAATTCAAA
GTTCTGGGCAATACCGATCGCCACAGCATAAAGAAGAACCTCATTGGCGCCCTCCTGTTCGACTCCGGGG
AGACGGCCGAAGCCACGCGGCTCAAAAGAACAGCACGGCGCAGATATACCCGCAGAAAGAATCGGATCTG
CTACCTGCAGGAGATCTTTAGTAATGAGATGGCTAAGGTGGATGACTCTTTCTTCCATAGGCTGGAGGAG
TCCTTTTTGGTGGAGGAGGATAAAAAGCACGAGCGCCACCCAATCTTTGGCAATATCGTGGACGAGGTGG
CGTACCATGAAAAGTACCCAACCATATATCATCTGAGGAAGAAGCTTGTAGACAGTACTGATAAGGCTGA
CTTGCGGTTGATCTATCTCGCGCTGGCGCATATGATCAAATTTCGGGGACACTTCCTCATCGAGGGGGAC
CTGAACCCAGACAACAGCGATGTCGACAAACTCTTTATCCAACTGGTTCAGACTTACAATCAGCTTTTCG
AAGAGAACCCGATCAACGCATCCGGAGTTGACGCCAAAGCAATCCTGAGCGCTAGGCTGTCCAAATCCCG
GCGGCTCGAAAACCTCATCGCACAGCTCCCTGGGGAGAAGAAGAACGGCCTGTTTGGTAATCTTATCGCC
CTGTCACTCGGGCTGACCCCCAACTTTAAATCTAACTTCGACCTGGCCGAAGATGCCAAGCTTCAACTGA
GCAAAGACACCTACGATGATGATCTCGACAATCTGCTGGCCCAGATCGGCGACCAGTACGCAGACCTTTT
TTTGGCGGCAAAGAACCTGTCAGACGCCATTCTGCTGAGTGATATTCTGCGAGTGAACACGGAGATCACC
AAAGCTCCGCTGAGCGCTAGTATGATCAAGCGCTATGATGAGCACCACCAAGACTTGACTTTGCTGAAGG
CCCTTGTCAGACAGCAACTGCCTGAGAAGTACAAGGAAATTTTCTTCGATCAGTCTAAAAATGGCTACGC
CGGATACATTGACGGCGGAGCAAGCCAGGAGGAATTTTACAAATTTATTAAGCCCATCTTGGAAAAAATG
GACGGCACCGAGGAGCTGCTGGTAAAGCTTAACAGAGAAGATCTGTTGCGCAAACAGCGCACTTTCGACA
ATGGAAGCATCCCCCACCAGATTCACCTGGGCGAACTGCACGCTATCCTCAGGCGGCAAGAGGATTTCTA
CCCCTTTTTGAAAGATAACAGGGAAAAGATTGAGAAAATCCTCACATTTCGGATACCCTACTATGTAGGC
CCCCTCGCCCGGGGAAATTCCAGATTCGCGTGGATGACTCGCAAATCAGAAGAGACTATCACTCCCTGGA
ACTTCGAGGAAGTCGTGGATAAGGGGGCCTCTGCCCAGTCCTTCATCGAAAGGATGACTAACTTTGATAA
AAATCTGCCTAACGAAAAGGTGCTTCCTAAACACTCTCTGCTGTACGAGTACTTCACAGTTTATAACGAG
CTCACCAAGGTCAAATACGTCACAGAAGGGATGAGAAAGCCAGCATTCCTGTCTGGAGAGCAGAAGAAAG
CTATCGTGGACCTCCTCTTCAAGACGAACCGGAAAGTTACCGTGAAACAGCTCAAAGAGGACTATTTCAA
AAAGATTGAATGTTTCGACTCTGTTGAAATCAGCGGAGTGGAGGATCGCTTCAACGCATCCCTGGGAACG
TATCACGATCTCCTGAAAATCATTAAAGACAAGGACTTCCTGGACAATGAGGAGAACGAGGACATTCTTG
AGGACATTGTCCTCACCCTTACGTTGTTTGAAGATAGGGAGATGATTGAAGAACGCTTGAAAACTTACGC
TCATCTCTTCGACGACAAAGTCATGAAACAGCTCAAGAGGCGCCGATATACAGGATGGGGGCGGCTGTCA
AGAAAACTGATCAATGGGATCCGAGACAAGCAGAGTGGAAAGACAATCCTGGATTTTCTTAAGTCCGATG
GATTTGCCAACAGGAACTTCATGCAGTTGATCCATGATGACTCTCTCACCTTTAAGGAGGACATCCAGAA
AGCACAAGTTTCTGGCCAGGGGGACAGTCTGCACGAGCACATCGCTAATCTTGCAGGTAGCCCAGCTATC
AAAAAGGGAATACTGCAGACCGTTAAGGTCGTGGATGAACTCGTCAAAGTAATGGGAAGGCATAAGCCCG
AGAATATCGTTATCGAGATGGCCCGAGAGAACCAAACTACCCAGAAGGGACAGAAGAACAGTAGGGAAAG
GATGAAGAGGATTGAAGAGGGTATAAAAGAACTGGGGTCCCAAATCCTTAAGGAACACCCAGTTGAAAAC
ACCCAGCTTCAGAATGAGAAGCTCTACCTGTACTACCTGCAGAACGGCAGGGACATGTACGTGGATCAGG
AACTGGACATCAATCGGCTCTCCGACTACGACGTGGATGCCATCGTGCCCCAGTCTTTTCTCAAAGATGA
TTCTATTGATAATAAAGTGTTGACAAGATCCGATAAAAATAGAGGGAAGAGTGATAACGTCCCCTCAGAA
GAAGTTGTCAAGAAAATGAAAAATTATTGGCGGCAGCTGCTGAACGCCAAACTGATCACACAACGGAAGT
TCGATAATCTGACTAAGGCTGAACGAGGTGGCCTGTCTGAGTTGGATAAAGCCGGCTTCATCAAAAGGCA
GCTTGTTGAGACACGCCAGATCACCAAGCACGTGGCCCAAATTCTCGATTCACGCATGAACACCAAGTAC
GATGAAAATGACAAACTGATTCGAGAGGTGAAAGTTATTACTCTGAAGTCTAAGCTAGTCTCAGATTTCA
GAAAGGACTTTCAGTTTTATAAGGTGAGAGAGATCAACAATTACCACCATGCGCATGATGCCTACCTGAA
TGCAGTGGTAGGCACTGCACTTATCAAAAAATATCCCAAGCTTGAATCTGAATTTGTTTACGGAGACTAT
AAAGTGTACGATGTTAGGAAAATGATCGCAAAGTCTGAGCAGGAAATAGGCAAGGCCACCGCTAAGTACT
TCTTTTACAGCAATATTATGAATTTTTTCAAGACCGAGATTACACTGGCCAATGGAGAGATTCGGAAGCG
ACCACTTATCGAAACAAACGGAGAAACAGGAGAAATCGTGTGGGACAAGGGTAGGGATTTCGCGACAGTC
CGGAAGGTCCTGTCCATGCCGCAGGTGAACATCGTTAAAAAGACCGAAGTACAGACCGGAGGCTTCTCCA
AGGAAAGTATCCTCCCGAAAAGGAACAGCGACAAGCTGATCGCACGCAAAAAAGATTGGGACCCCAAGAA
ATACGGCGGATTCGATTCTCCTACAGTCGCTTACAGTGTACTGGTTGTGGCCAAAGTGGAGAAAGGGAAG
TCTAAAAAACTCAAAAGCGTCAAGGAACTGCTGGGCATCACAATCATGGAGCGATCAAGCTTCGAAAAAA
ACCCCATCGACTTTCTCGAGGCGAAAGGATATAAAGAGGTCAAAAAAGACCTCATCATTAAGCTTCCCAA
GTACTCTCTCTTTGAGCTTGAAAACGGCCGGAAACGAATGCTCGCTAGTGCGGGCGAGCTGCAGAAAGGT
AACGAGCTGGCACTGCCCTCTAAATACGTTAATTTCTTGTATCTGGCCAGCCACTATGAAAAGCTCAAAG
GGTCCCCCGAAGATAATGAGCAGAAGCAGCTGTTCGTGGAACAACACAAACACTACCTTGATGAGATCAT
CGAGCAAATAAGCGAATTCTCCAAAAGAGTGATCCTCGCCGACGCTAACCTCGATAAGGTGCTTTCTGCT
TACAATAAGCACAGGGATAAGCCCATCAGGGAGCAGGCAGAAAACATTATCCACTTGTTTACTCTGACCA
ACTTGGGCGCTCCTGCAGCCTTCAAGTACTTCGACACCACCATAGACAGAAAGCGGTACACCTCTACAAA
GGAGGTCCTGGACGCCACACTGATTCATCAGTCAATTACGGGGCTCTATGAAACAAGAATCGACCTCTCT
CAGCTCGGTGGAGACAGCAGGGCTGACCCCAAGAAGAAGAGGAAGGTGTGAGCTTTAGTCAAATATTAAT
CTATTTCACCTGTTCAAACTTTACTTAATGTACAAATGTGGTAGTTATTAGTTTTGCAACGGAACTTGTT
CCATAATCTGGTCCTCTGGGACAGCAAACTGTCTTTCACTAGTAGCGCCAGTTTCGGGAGTCCACACAGC
ATTAGTCACCGGTGCACCAGCACTAATCTCACGACCTTCTGGGTGTTTAAATGGGCAGTTAGGGTTGCGG
CATCCAGCTGCAAACTTACAATCCTCATCAATTGGATGAGTGAAAAAACAGTTTGGTCTGGTACAACTGT
TGCCTTCACGACACAGTACAGGAGTAGTTGCGTGACGTCTTGGGCACTTGTAATTACGGCATGATTTACC
AAATCGACATTGTTCCAAAGCCCTCTGTTGTTTTTGTTGTTTCTCTTCTTCGGTGATCTTGTGTTCAGGT
GATCGATGAGCCTTTGGACAGTCCGGATTAGAGCGCTCCGGGGAGCGCATTATTTGGGTCGGCTACTGTC
ATTGGTTATGATGGCCTTACCGAGCACGAAGGTGGTTGGATAGACCACAACTGGAAACAGTTGTACAAAC
AGATTGCATTCATTTTTGCTTGTATTGGATACTCGATGGCCATCACCGCTCTTATCTGTTTCATCCTCAA
CCGTATTCCATTTTTGCAACTGCGAGCTTCAGAAGAGGCTGAGGAGAAAGGTATGGATGAGGATCAGATT
GGAGAGTTCGCTTATGACTACGTGGAAGTACGTCGTGATTTTTTGGCTTGGGGATCAGGCCCAAACAATG
GCTTCAAGGAGCCGGAAGTTCTGGATCAGGTAGTTCCGGTTAATGATTTCAGCAGTGACCAGAATGTGAC
TAATCAGACCAACGAATCTGAGAAGCAGTAGAGTAAATATAGAGATGATATTTAGTGTATTCTAATGCTT
ATGTAATGTATTAAGCAAAAAGTTGTGTTTATGAGTTAGCATTTGTCTTAGCAAACATAAAATTATGTCG
ACATTTGCAACCCGCATGTCTAGTGTTTTTAGATCGATCTTCGATGTGTAGAATAATGCCTCCACGTGAT
GCCCCGCGATTTTGTTGGGTCGCAATGCCTCCAACATAAACCCATCACGTATAAAAAGCCCTCTTAACCC
TCCCCCCTGTTTCGTTTGCTTCATCACTTAACCTGAACTATCAACATGCCCAAAAAGAAAAGAAAAGTGG
GTAGTATGGCGTCTAACTTCACCCAGTTCGTTCTGGTTGACAACGGTGGTACCGGTGACGTTACCGTTGC
GCCGTCTAACTTCGCGAACGGTGTTGCGGAATGGATCTCTTCTAACTCTCGTTCTCAGGCGTACAAAGTT
ACCTGCTCTGTTCGTCAATCCTCCGCGCAGAACCGTAAATACACCATCAAAGTTGAAGTTCCGAAAGTTG
CGACCCAGACCGTTGGTGGTGTTGAACTGCCGGTTGCGGCGTGGCGTTCTTACCTGAACATGGAACTGAC
CATCCCGATCTTCGCGACCAACTCTGACTGCGAACTGATCGTTAAAGCGATGCAGGGTCTGCTGAAAGAC
GGTAACCCGATCCCGTCTGCGATCGCGGCGAACTCTGGTATCTACTAGGCTTCTGTTTAATTCTGTAGGA
TAAACGAAATAACTGTATCTTTATAATCATCCTTAAGATAGCCCTGGACTCGTCAGACATTAGTTCGCGC
ACATTATTTTCCTCCACTGTCTGCAAACAGCCACACGGCATTTCCCTCTCTAGTTTCATTTATCAAAGTA
GCACAACACGCTAATTGGAGGACAATAAGAAGAAAAAAAAAGAAAAGCGGTGGGGGAGGGATTATTAAAT
AAGGATTATGTAACCCCAGGGTACCGTTCTATACATATTTAAGGATTATTTAGGACAATCGATGAAATCG
GCATCAAACTGGATGGGAGTATAGTGTCCGGATAATCGGATAAATCATCTTGCGAGGAGCCGCTTGGTTG
GTTGGTGAGAGGAGTGAAATATGTGTCTCCTCACCCAAGAATCGCGATATCAGCACCCTGTGGGGGACAC
TATTGGCCTCCCTCCCAAACCTTCGATGTGGTAGTGCTTTATTATATTGATTACATTGATTACATAGCTA
AACCCTGCCTGGTTGCAAGTTGAGCTCCGAATTCCAATATTAGTAAAATGCCTGCAAGATAACCTCGGTA
TGGCGTCCGACCCCGCTTAATTATTTTAACTCCTTTCCAACGAGGACTTCGTAATTTTTGATTAGGGAGT
TGAGAAACGGGGGGTCTTGATACCTCCTCGATTTCAGATCCCACCCCCTCTCAGTCCCAAGTGGGACCCC
CCTCGGCCGTGAAATGCGCGCACTTTAGTTTTTTTCGCATGTAAACGCCGGTGTCCGTCAATTAAAAGTC
GCAGACTAGGGTGAACTTTACCATTTTTGTCGCACTCCGTCTCCTCGGAATAGGGGTGTAGTAATTCTGC
AGTAGTGCAATTTTTACCCCGCCAAGGGGGGGCGAAAAGAGACGACCTCATCACGCATTCTCCAGTCGCT
CTCTACGCCTACAGCACCGACGTAGTTAACTTTCTCCCATATATAAAGCAATTGCCATTCCCCTGAAAAC
TTTAACCTCTGCTTTTTCTTGATTTTTCCTTGCCCAAAGAAAAGCATGAAGAGCCTGATGAGTCCGTGAG
GACGAAACGAGTAAGCTCGTCGCTCTTGAGGCTGGATTTTTGTTTTAGAGCTAGAAATAGCAAGTTAAAA
TAAGGCTAGTCCGTTATCAACTTGAAAAAGTGGCACCGAGTCGGTGCGCGCACATGAGGATCACCCATGT
GCTTTTGGCCGGCATGGTCCCAGCCTCCTCGCTGGCGCCGGCTGGGCAACATGCTTCGGCATGGCGAATG
GGACAGCTTTGGACTGCTTTTAGTGTACATCTGATAATATAGTACTACCACGTATGATAATGTAGAGAAT
AGGCTTCCTTGTCGAGTGTGTTTGCAGTTTTCTTGAGTTTCAAGGTTTAAATGCTGGTATATTAGTTCAT
CGAAGGTTTCAGCCAATAGCACCTTAAATCAATCAAACTAATTCGACTCTTACGAAAGAGCCTACTGTGT
TTAGTATCGAAGTCGTTTACCTTTCATGTTGAATAGCTTCCTCTCTGACCCTAACATTTCAAGATCCTCC
TAAAGTTACCCGGATTGTGAAATTCTAATGATCCACCTGCCCAATGCATTTTTTCTTTATTCAGTTTACC
TTTTTTACCTAATATACGAGCTTGTTAAAGTAAGTGGCACTGCAATACTAGGCTTATTGTTGATATTATG
ATGAATCGTTTTCACAAACTTGATTTCCTGTGAACTCACCATGTACTAAGGAAAAAAACATGCATCACCA
TCTGAATATTTGACCGCTAGCTCATGGACATGGAGGCCCAGAATACCCTCCTTGACAGTCTTGACGTGCG
CAGCTCAGGGGCATGATGTGACTGTCGCCCGTACATTTAGCCCATACATCCCCATGTATAATCATTTGCA
TCCATACATTTTGATGGCCGCACGGCGCGAAGCAAAAATTACGGCTCCTCGCTGCAGACCTGCGAGCAGG
GAAACGCTCCCCTCACAGACGCGTTGAATTGTCCCCACGCCGCGCCCCTGTAGAGAAATATAAAAGGTTA
GGATTTGCCACTGAGGTTCTTCTTTCATATACTTCCTTTTAAAATCTTGCTAGGATACAGTTCTCACATC
ACATCCGAACATAAACAACCATGGGTACCACTCTTGACGACACGGCTTACCGGTACCGCACCAGTGTCCC
GGGGGACGCCGAGGCCATCGAGGCACTGGATGGGTCCTTCACCACCGACACCGTTTTTCGCGTCACCGCC
ACCGGGGACGGCTTCACCCTGCGGGAGGTGCCGGTGGACCCGCCCCTGACCAAGGTGTTCCCCGACGACG
AATCGGACGACGAATCGGACGACGGGGAGGACGGCGACCCGGACTCCCGGACGTTCGTCGCGTACGGGGA
CGACGGCGACCTGGCGGGCTTCGTGGTCGTCTCGTACTCCGGCTGGAACCGCCGGCTGACCGTCGAGGAC
ATCGAGGTCGCCCCGGAGCACCGGGGGCACGGGGTCGGGCGCGCGTTGATGGGGCTCGCGACGGAGTTCG
CCCGCGAGCGGGGCGCCGGGCACCTCTGGCTGGAGGTCACCAACGTCAACGCACCGGCGATCCACGCGTA
CCGGCGGATGGGGTTCACCCTCTGCGGCCTGGACACCGCCCTGTACGACGGCACCGCCTCGGACGGCGAG
CAGGCGCTCTACATGAGCATGCCCTGCCCCTAATCAGTACTGACAATAAAAAGATTCTTGTTTTCAAGAA
CTTGTCATTTGTATAGTTTTTTTATATTGTAGTTGTTCTATTTTAATCAAATGTTAGCGTGATTTATATT
TTTTTTCGCCTCGACATCATCTGCCCAGATGCGAAGTTAAGTGCGCAGAAAGTAATATCATGCGTCAATC
GTATGTGAATGCTGGTCGCTATACTGGCTTCATACCCAGCATTGACCTTTGGTATGAGCATCTGAAAAAC
AACCAGGTGTTGCAAAGTTAAACATCCTTCTTTGTTCATATAGAACCCACTATTCATGGTACTCCCCAAT
CGAATTTCACATTCTGGTTTTGAAATTACACACCACGTTAGCTTATAAGATTTCATATAACTTATTGATA
TACGGTTTCCATTGTTCGAATAGTTGAGGTTGTATGTAATTCGATTGAAGGGGCCATTTTTGTTTCCTAC
TTTTCCTGGGAGCTTATCCGATGCGCTTCAAAGCTGGAATTGTAAATATAGAGAAAAAGAAGGATGTTGT
TTTATTCTTGAAAGAGTATAATTTTACTTCTAGCAACTCTCCCACTTCGCTTGACTTCATTTATTTCTTG
GGCACATAGGCGTAGTAATCTAGACCAACAGATAATTTGCCGGAATGATATAGCGATTGGAAAATGAACT
GAAATTTTTTGCTGTCTTTCAATTTGACGGGCAGTTCATCAGGCGCGCCGTGACCGACCATATAAATACG
TTGAGAATGTTATTCTTCCTCGTAGTTGAAGTGGCTTCATAATTTCAGAACTCAATAGATAAACTAGGAT
GTTTTAAAGCAATTAATGCTCACAAGTAAGGAGCGACTCTCTTGCTTTTCGAATACTAAAAGTATCGTCC
CAACCCAGAAAAAAAGACCTCTTAACTGCAAAATAAACTCTATATATTTCTTCTAAAACAGTTTCAGGTT
GGATAGTATCGCATTCTCATCACTTCTAACTAGTAGGCCATGAGATATATTAACGTTTACTTGAGTTCTA
AGTTCTCCGAATTAGATGCACAGCACAAACAAGATTAGGTTTCACTTGGTACAAAATACGAACAGAGTTT
AAGGTCGTAATTTCATTTCGTTATTGATCCCCACAATCTATTCTTATCACAGTCATCAGATAGTCGCGAA
AAAGCATGCAGAAAAGGGGGTCGTCCCTATCTAAGTTGTAGCATTACAACAAATATGAC
